Addgene plasmid #22228: pEGFPC1-EPSIN 1
Depositing lab: Pietro De Camilli. Depositing organization: Yale University. Publication: Epsin is an EH-domain-binding protein implicated in clathrin-mediated endocytosis. Chen H, Fre S, Slepnev VI, Capua MR, Takei K, Butler MH, Di Fiore PP, De Camilli P. Nature. 1998 Aug 20. 394(6695):793-7. 10.1038/29555 PubMed 9723620.
Backbone
  Vector backbone: pEGFP-C1
  Backbone manufacturer: Clontech
  Backbone size w/o insert (bp): 4700
  Vector type: Mammalian Expression, Bacterial Expression
  Selectable markers: Neomycin (select with G418)
Growth in bacteria
  Bacterial resistance: Kanamycin, 50 μg/mL
  Growth temperature: 37°C
  Growth strain: DH5alpha
  Copy number: High Copy
Gene/Insert
  Gene/Insert name: Epsin 1
  Species: R. norvegicus (rat)
  Insert size (bp): 1800
  Mutation: please see depositor comment below
  GenBank ID: AF018261
  Entrez Gene: Epn1
  Tag / fusion protein: GFP (N terminal on backbone)
  Cloning method: Restriction Enzyme; 5′ cloning site EcoRI (not destroyed); 3′ cloning site SalI (not destroyed)
  Sequencing primers: 5′ EGFP-N Sequencing Primere; 3′ EGFP-C Sequencing Primer
Terms and licenses: Academic/Nonprofit Terms; Industry Terms: Not Available to Industry
Depositor comments: Please note: Addgene's quality control sequence found the EPSIN1 gene has an insertion of threonine after aa 821 and since there is no stop codon, ESPIN1 contains the additional c terminal residues VDGTAGPGSTGSR. The depositor noted that these discrepancies do NOT affect plasmid function.
How to cite: pEGFPC1-EPSIN 1 was a gift from Pietro De Camilli (Addgene plasmid # 22228 ; http://n2t.net/addgene:22228 ; RRID:Addgene_22228)
