[The description below was written by a language model from this plasmid's Addgene catalogue record and pLannotate feature annotations shown in this document.]
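Description:
pEGFPC1-EPSIN 1 is a mammalian expression plasmid built on the Clontech pEGFP-C1 backbone that encodes rat (Rattus norvegicus) Epsin 1 fused to the C-terminus of EGFP. The roughly 1.8 kb Epn1 coding sequence was inserted between the EcoRI and SalI sites of the multiple cloning site, both of which remain intact, giving a sequenced plasmid of 6,456 nt. Transcription of the fusion is driven by the human cytomegalovirus immediate early enhancer and promoter and terminated by the SV40 polyadenylation signal, so the fluorescent tag sits at the N-terminus of Epsin 1, joined by a short linker derived from the cloning site.

The plasmid replicates in E. coli at high copy from a ColE1/pUC-type origin and also carries an f1 origin for single-stranded DNA production. A single Tn5 aminoglycoside phosphotransferase gene (NeoR/KanR) serves both hosts. The bacterial bla promoter drives it for kanamycin selection, and the SV40 enhancer/early promoter with an HSV TK polyadenylation signal drives it for G418 selection of stably transfected mammalian cells. The short large T antigen, ble and bGH poly(A) fragments in the annotation appear to be incidental backbone matches rather than functional elements.

Quality-control sequencing noted two deviations in the insert. There is an extra threonine residue, and the native stop codon is absent, so translation continues into vector sequence and adds a short C-terminal tail. The depositor reports that neither affects function. Epsin 1 binds PtdIns(4,5)P2-rich membranes and promotes formation of clathrin-coated invaginations. The construct is therefore suited to visualising Epsin 1 localisation and studying clathrin-mediated endocytosis in transfected cells.
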