Features (pLannotate 1.2.2; 16 found; start..end, strand, type, name):
     68..371     +  enhancer       CMV enhancer: human cytomegalovirus immediate early enhancer
    372..575     +  promoter       CMV promoter: human cytomegalovirus (CMV) immediate early promoter
    620..1336    +  CDS            EGFP: EGFP is a basic (constitutively fluorescent) green fluorescent protein published in 1996, derived from Aequorea victoria. It is reported to be a rapidly-maturing weak dimer with moderate acid sensitivity.
   1337..1372    +  misc_feature   MCS (fragment): multiple cloning site
   1373..3100    +  CDS            Epn1: EPN1_RAT - Experimental evidence at protein level: Swiss-Prot protein existence level 1. Binds to membranes enriched in phosphatidylinositol 4,5- bisphosphate (PtdIns(4,5)P2) (PubMed:11161217). Modifies membrane curvature and facilitates the formation of clathrin-coated invaginations (PubMed:9723620, PubMed:12353027). Regulates receptor- mediated endocytosis (By similarity). From Rattus norvegicus (Rat).
   3100..3127    +  misc_feature   MCS (fragment): multiple cloning site
   3144..3228    +  CDS            large T antigen (fragment): large T antigen from SV40 (simian virus 40)
   3251..3372    +  polyA_signal   SV40 poly(A) signal: SV40 polyadenylation signal
   3406..3834    -  rep_origin     f1 ori (sequence partly withheld): f1 bacteriophage origin of replication; arrow indicates direction of (+) strand synthesis
   3861..3965    +  promoter       AmpR promoter: bla
   3967..4324    +  promoter       SV40 promoter: SV40 enhancer and early promoter
   4359..5153    +  CDS            NeoR/KanR: aminoglycoside phosphotransferase from Tn5; aph(3')-II (or nptII); confers resistance to neomycin, kanamycin, and G418 (Geneticin®)
   5174..5326    +  CDS            ble (fragment): BLE_KLEPN - Experimental evidence at protein level: Swiss-Prot protein existence level 1. Binding protein with a strong affinity to the bleomycin family of antibiotics. Binds to CL990; an antimitotic-antibiotic compound. From Klebsiella pneumoniae.
   5385..5432    +  polyA_signal   HSV TK poly(A) signal: herpes simplex virus thymidine kinase polyadenylation signal (Cole and Stacy, 1985)
   5523..5539    -  polyA_signal   bGH poly(A) signal (fragment): bovine growth hormone polyadenylation signal
   5761..6349    +  rep_origin     ori: high-copy-number ColE1/pMB1/pBR322/pUC origin of replication
>Addgene plasmid #22228 | pEGFPC1-EPSIN 1 | addgene full sequence | sequence record 142595 | Addgene NGS Result
CATGCATTAGTTATTAATAGTAATCAATTACGGGGTCATTAGTTCATAGCCCATATATGGAGTTCCGCGT
TACATAACTTACGGTAAATGGCCCGCCTGGCTGACCGCCCAACGACCCCCGCCCATTGACGTCAATAATG
ACGTATGTTCCCATAGTAACGCCAATAGGGACTTTCCATTGACGTCAATGGGTGGAGTATTTACGGTAAA
CTGCCCACTTGGCAGTACATCAAGTGTATCATATGCCAAGTACGCCCCCTATTGACGTCAATGACGGTAA
ATGGCCCGCCTGGCATTATGCCCAGTACATGACCTTATGGGACTTTCCTACTTGGCAGTACATCTACGTA
TTAGTCATCGCTATTACCATGGTGATGCGGTTTTGGCAGTACATCAATGGGCGTGGATAGCGGTTTGACT
CACGGGGATTTCCAAGTCTCCACCCCATTGACGTCAATGGGAGTTTGTTTTGGCACCAAAATCAACGGGA
CTTTCCAAAATGTCGTAACAACTCCGCCCCATTGACGCAAATGGGCGGTAGGCGTGTACGGTGGGAGGTC
TATATAAGCAGAGCTGGTTTAGTGAACCGTCAGATCCGCTAGCGCTACCGGTCGCCACCATGGTGAGCAA
GGGCGAGGAGCTGTTCACCGGGGTGGTGCCCATCCTGGTCGAGCTGGACGGCGACGTAAACGGCCACAAG
TTCAGCGTGTCCGGCGAGGGCGAGGGCGATGCCACCTACGGCAAGCTGACCCTGAAGTTCATCTGCACCA
CCGGCAAGCTGCCCGTGCCCTGGCCCACCCTCGTGACCACCCTGACCTACGGCGTGCAGTGCTTCAGCCG
CTACCCCGACCACATGAAGCAGCACGACTTCTTCAAGTCCGCCATGCCCGAAGGCTACGTCCAGGAGCGC
ACCATCTTCTTCAAGGACGACGGCAACTACAAGACCCGCGCCGAGGTGAAGTTCGAGGGCGACACCCTGG
TGAACCGCATCGAGCTGAAGGGCATCGACTTCAAGGAGGACGGCAACATCCTGGGGCACAAGCTGGAGTA
CAACTACAACAGCCACAACGTCTATATCATGGCCGACAAGCAGAAGAACGGCATCAAGGTGAACTTCAAG
ATCCGCCACAACATCGAGGACGGCAGCGTGCAGCTCGCCGACCACTACCAGCAGAACACCCCCATCGGCG
ACGGCCCCGTGCTGCTGCCCGACAACCACTACCTGAGCACCCAGTCCGCCCTGAGCAAAGACCCCAACGA
GAAGCGCGATCACATGGTCCTGCTGGAGTTCGTGACCGCCGCCGGGATCACTCTCGGCATGGACGAGCTG
TACAAGTCCGGACTCAGATCTCGAGCTCAAGCTTCGAATTCTATGTCCACATCATCGCTGCGGCGTCAGA
TGAAGAATATCGTCCACAACTACTCAGAGGCAGAGATCAAGGTCCGGGAGGCCACAAGCAATGATCCCTG
GGGCCCATCCAGCTCCCTCATGTCAGAGATTGCTGACCTCACCTACAATGTTGTGGCCTTCTCCGAGATT
ATGAGCATGATCTGGAAGCGGCTCAACGACCATGGCAAGAATTGGAGGCACGTCTACAAGGCCATGACGT
TGATGGAGTACCTCATCAAGACTGGCTCTGAGCGTGTATCACAACAGTGCAAAGAGAACATGTATGCTGT
GCAGACGCTGAAGGACTTCCAATATGTGGACCGTGATGGCAAGGACCAGGGTGTGAATGTGCGGGAGAAG
GCCAAGCAGCTGGTGGCTTTGCTGCGTGATGAGGATCGGCTTCGGGAGGAGCGCGCCCACGCGCTCAAGA
CCAAGGAGAAACTGGCACAGACTGCCACGGCTTCCTCAGCAGCTGTGGGCTCTGGACCACCTCCCGAGGC
GGAGCAGGCATGGCCACAGAGCAGCGGGGAGGAGGAGTTGCAGCTCCAGCTGGCCCTGGCTATGAGCAAG
GAGGAGGCTGACCAGCCCCCGTCCTGCGGCCCCGAGGATGACGTCCAGCTCCAGCTGGCCCTTAGTTTGA
GCCGAGAGGAGCACGATAAGGAAGAGCGGATCCGTCGTGGGGATGACCTGAGGCTGCAGATGGCAATAGA
GGAGAGCAAGAGGGAGACTGGGGGCAAGGAGGAGTCATCTCTTATGGATCTTGCTGACGTCTTCACAACC
CCAGCCCCTCCACAGGCCTCAGACCCTTGGGGGGGCCCGGCATCTGTGCCTACTGCTGTCCCTGTGGCTG
CTGCTGCCTCAGACCCTTGGGGGGCACCTGCTGTCCCTCCAGCTGCTGATCCTTGGGGTGGTGCAGCCCC
CACGCCAGCCTCCGGGGATCCTTGGAGGCCTGCAGCCCCTACAGGGCCCTCTGTTGACCCTTGGGGTGGG
ACCCCAGCTCCTGCAGCTGGAGAGGGGCCCACATCTGACCCGTGGGGAAGCGCTGATGGTGGGGCCCCTG
TCAGTGGACCCCCATCTTCTGACCCCTGGGCACCTGCCCCAGCTTTCTCAGACCCTTGGGGAGGTTCACC
TGCAAAGCCCAGCAGCAATGGCACTGCAGTTGGGGGCTTTGACACTGAGCCCGATGAGTTCTCAGACTTC
GACCGACTCCGCACTGCCCTGCCAACCTCTGGGAGCAGCACAGGGGAATTGGAGTTGCTCGCAGGGGAGG
TTCCTGCTCGCAGCCCCGGGGCATTCGACATGAGTGGGGTTGGGGGATCTCTGGCTGAGTCTGTGGGGAG
TCCCCCTCCTGCGGCAACCCCAACTCCTACCCCGCCAACACGGAAGACTCCGGAGTCATTCCTAGGCCCT
AATGCAGCCCTTGTGGACTTGGACTCACTGGTGAGCCGACCAGGCCCTACACCGCCAGGAGCCAAGGCTT
CCAACCCATTCCTTCCAAGTGGAGCTCCGGCCACCGGCCCCTCCGTCACCAATCCTTTCCAGCCAGCACC
CCCTGCAACGCTCACCCTGAACCAGCTCCGTCTCAGTCCTGTGCCCCCAGTTCCTGGAGCGCCACCCACC
TACATCTCTCCTCTTGGTGGAGGCCCTGGCCTGCCCCCCATGATGCCCCCGGGTCCCCCAGCCCCCAACA
CTACTAACCCCTTCCTCCTAGTCGACGGTACCGCGGGCCCGGGATCCACCGGATCTAGATAACTGATCAT
AATCAGCCATACCACATTTGTAGAGGTTTTACTTGCTTTAAAAAACCTCCCACACCTCCCCCTGAACCTG
AAACATAAAATGAATGCAATTGTTGTTGTTAACTTGTTTATTGCAGCTTATAATGGTTACAAATAAAGCA
ATAGCATCACAAATTTCACAAATAAAGCATTTTTTTCACTGCATTCTAGTTGTGGTTTGTCCAAACTCAT
CAATGTATCTTAACGCGTAAATTGTAAGCGTTAATATTTTGTTAAAATTCGCGTTAAATTTTTGTTAAAT
CAGCTCATTTTTTAACCAATAGGCCGAAATCGGCAAAATCCCTTATAAATCAAAAGAATAGACCGAGATA
GGGT
[37 nt withheld, positions 3505-3541]
AAAGAACGTGGACTCCAACGTCAAAGG
[49 nt withheld, positions 3569-3617]
T
[91 nt withheld, positions 3619-3709]
G
[124 nt withheld, positions 3711-3834]
CAGGTGGCACTTTTCGGGGAAATGTGCGCGGAACCCCTATTTGTTTATTTTTCTAAATACATTCAAATAT
GTATCCGCTCATGAGACAATAACCCTGATAAATGCTTCAATAATATTGAAAAAGGAAGAGTCCTGAGGCG
GAAAGAACCAGCTGTGGAATGTGTGTCAGTTAGGGTGTGGAAAGTCCCCAGGCTCCCCAGCAGGCAGAAG
TATGCAAAGCATGCATCTCAATTAGTCAGCAACCAGGTGTGGAAAGTCCCCAGGCTCCCCAGCAGGCAGA
AGTATGCAAAGCATGCATCTCAATTAGTCAGCAACCATAGTCCCGCCCCTAACTCCGCCCATCCCGCCCC
TAACTCCGCCCAGTTCCGCCCATTCTCCGCCCCATGGCTGACTAATTTTTTTTATTTATGCAGAGGCCGA
GGCCGCCTCGGCCTCTGAGCTATTCCAGAAGTAGTGAGGAGGCTTTTTTGGAGGCCTAGGCTTTTGCAAA
GATCGATCAAGAGACAGGATGAGGATCGTTTCGCATGATTGAACAAGATGGATTGCACGCAGGTTCTCCG
GCCGCTTGGGTGGAGAGGCTATTCGGCTATGACTGGGCACAACAGACAATCGGCTGCTCTGATGCCGCCG
TGTTCCGGCTGTCAGCGCAGGGGCGCCCGGTTCTTTTTGTCAAGACCGACCTGTCCGGTGCCCTGAATGA
ACTGCAAGACGAGGCAGCGCGGCTATCGTGGCTGGCCACGACGGGCGTTCCTTGCGCAGCTGTGCTCGAC
GTTGTCACTGAAGCGGGAAGGGACTGGCTGCTATTGGGCGAAGTGCCGGGGCAGGATCTCCTGTCATCTC
ACCTTGCTCCTGCCGAGAAAGTATCCATCATGGCTGATGCAATGCGGCGGCTGCATACGCTTGATCCGGC
TACCTGCCCATTCGACCACCAAGCGAAACATCGCATCGAGCGAGCACGTACTCGGATGGAAGCCGGTCTT
GTCGATCAGGATGATCTGGACGAAGAGCATCAGGGGCTCGCGCCAGCCGAACTGTTCGCCAGGCTCAAGG
CGAGCATGCCCGACGGCGAGGATCTCGTCGTGACCCATGGCGATGCCTGCTTGCCGAATATCATGGTGGA
AAATGGCCGCTTTTCTGGATTCATCGACTGTGGCCGGCTGGGTGTGGCGGACCGCTATCAGGACATAGCG
TTGGCTACCCGTGATATTGCTGAAGAGCTTGGCGGCGAATGGGCTGACCGCTTCCTCGTGCTTTACGGTA
TCGCCGCTCCCGATTCGCAGCGCATCGCCTTCTATCGCCTTCTTGACGAGTTCTTCTGAGCGGGACTCTG
GGGTTCGAAATGACCGACCAAGCGACGCCCAACCTGCCATCACGAGATTTCGATTCCACCGCCGCCTTCT
ATGAAAGGTTGGGCTTCGGAATCGTTTTCCGGGACGCCGGCTGGATGATCCTCCAGCGCGGGGATCTCAT
GCTGGAGTTCTTCGCCCACCCTAGGGGGAGGCTAACTGAAACACGGAAGGAGACAATACCGGAAGGAACC
CGCGCTATGACGGCAATAAAAAGACAGAATAAAACGCACGGTGTTGGGTCGTTTGTTCATAAACGCGGGG
TTCGGTCCCAGGGCTGGCACTCTGTCGATACCCCACCGAGACCCCATTGGGGCCAATACGCCCGCGTTTC
TTCCTTTTCCCCACCCCACCCCCCAAGTTCGGGTGAAGGCCCAGGGCTCGCAGCCAACGTCGGGGCGGCA
GGCCCTGCCATAGCCTCAGGTTACTCATATATACTTTAGATTGATTTAAAACTTCATTTTTAATTTAAAA
GGATCTAGGTGAAGATCCTTTTTGATAATCTCATGACCAAAATCCCTTAACGTGAGTTTTCGTTCCACTG
AGCGTCAGACCCCGTAGAAAAGATCAAAGGATCTTCTTGAGATCCTTTTTTTCTGCGCGTAATCTGCTGC
TTGCAAACAAAAAAACCACCGCTACCAGCGGTGGTTTGTTTGCCGGATCAAGAGCTACCAACTCTTTTTC
CGAAGGTAACTGGCTTCAGCAGAGCGCAGATACCAAATACTGTTCTTCTAGTGTAGCCGTAGTTAGGCCA
CCACTTCAAGAACTCTGTAGCACCGCCTACATACCTCGCTCTGCTAATCCTGTTACCAGTGGCTGCTGCC
AGTGGCGATAAGTCGTGTCTTACCGGGTTGGACTCAAGACGATAGTTACCGGATAAGGCGCAGCGGTCGG
GCTGAACGGGGGGTTCGTGCACACAGCCCAGCTTGGAGCGAACGACCTACACCGAACTGAGATACCTACA
GCGTGAGCTATGAGAAAGCGCCACGCTTCCCGAAGGGAGAAAGGCGGACAGGTATCCGGTAAGCGGCAGG
GTCGGAACAGGAGAGCGCACGAGGGAGCTTCCAGGGGGAAACGCCTGGTATCTTTATAGTCCTGTCGGGT
TTCGCCACCTCTGACTTGAGCGTCGATTTTTGTGATGCTCGTCAGGGGGGCGGAGCCTATGGAAAAACGC
CAGCAACGCGGCCTTTTTACGGTTCCTGGCCTTTTGCTGGCCTTTTGCTCACATGTTCTTTCCTGCGTTA
TCCCCTGATTCTGTGGATAACCGTATTACCGC
