>Addgene plasmid #22228 | pEGFPC1-EPSIN 1 | addgene partial sequence | sequence record 27898 | 22228 with EGFP-C
CTTGGCTGAGAGCTGTCAGTCCGGACTCAGATCTCGAGCTCAAGCTTCGAATTCTATGTCCACATCATCG
CTGCGGCGTCAGATGAAGAATATCGTCCACAACTACTCAGAGGCAGAGATCAAGGTCCGGGAGGCCACAA
GCAATGATCCCTGGGGCCCATCCAGCTCCCTCATGTCAGAGATTGCTGACCTCACCTACAATGTTGTGGC
CTTCTCCGAGATTATGAGCATGATCTGGAAGCGGCTCAACGACCATGGCAAGAATTGGAGGCACGTCTAC
AAGGCCATGACGTTGATGGAGTACCTCATCAAGACTGGCTCTGAGCGTGTATCACAACAGTGCAAAGAGA
ACATGTATGCTGTGCAGACGCTGAAGGACTTCCAATATGTGGACCGTGATGGCAAGGACCAGGGTGTGAA
TGTGCGGGAGAAGGCCAAGCAGCTGGTGGCTTTGCTGCGTGATGAGGATCGGCTTCGGGAGGAGCGCGCC
CACGCGCTCAAGACCAAGGAGAAACTGGCACAGACTGCCACGGCTTCCTCAGCAGCTGTGGGCTCTGGAC
CACCTCCCGAGGCGGAGCAGGCATGGCCACAGAGCAGCGGGGAGGAGGAGTTGCAGCTCCAGCTGGCCCT
GGCTATGAGCAAGGAGGAGGCTGACCAGCCCCCGTCCTGCGGCCCCGAGGATGACGTCCAGCTCCAGCTG
GCCCTTAGTTTGAGCCGAGAGGAGCACGATAAGGAAGAGCGGATCCGTCGTGGGGATGACCTGAGGCTGC
AGATGGCAATAGAGGAGAGCAAGAGGGAGACTGGGGGCAAGGAGGAGTCATCTCTTATGGATCTTGCTGA
CGTCTTCACAACCCCAGCCCCTCCACAGGCCTCAGACCCTTGGGGGGGG
